>Addgene plasmid #91198 | pTRANS_100 | addgene full sequence | sequence record 182140 | Addgene NGS Result
CACCCATGACCAAAATCCCTTAACGTGAGTTACGCGTCGTTCCACTGAGCGTCAGACCCCGTAGAAAAGA
TCAAAGGATCTTCTTGAGATCCTTTTTTTCTGCGCGTAATCTGCTGCTTGCAAACAAAAAAACCACCGCT
ACCAGCGGTGGTTTGTTTGCCGGATCAAGAGCTACCAACTCTTTTTCCGAAGGTAACTGGCTTCAGCAGA
GCGCAGATACCAAATACTGTTCTTCTAGTGTAGCCGTAGTTAGGCCACCACTTCAAGAACTCTGTAGCAC
CGCCTACATACCTCGCTCTGCTAATCCTGTTACCAGTGGCTGCTGCCAGTGGCGATAAGTCGTGTCTTAC
CGGGTTGGACTCAAGACGATAGTTACCGGATAAGGCGCAGCGGTCGGGCTGAACGGGGGGTTCGTGCACA
CAGCCCAGCTTGGAGCGAACGACCTACACCGAACTGAGATACCTACAGCGTGAGCTATGAGAAAGCGCCA
CGCTTCCCGAAGGGAGAAAGGCGGACAGGTATCCGGTAAGCGGCAGGGTCGGAACAGGAGAGCGCACGAG
GGAGCTTCCAGGGGGAAACGCCTGGTATCTTTATAGTCCTGTCGGGTTTCGCCACCTCTGACTTGAGCGT
CGATTTTTGTGATGCTCGTCAGGGGGGCGGAGCCTATGGAAAAACGCCAGCAACGCGGCCTTTTTACGGT
TCCTGGCCTTTTGCTGGCCTTTTGCTCACATGTTCTTTCCTGCGTTATCCCCTGATTCTGTGGATAACCG
TATTACCGCCTTTGAGTGAGCTGATACCGCTCGCCGCAGCCGAACGACCGAGCGCAGCGAGTCAGTGAGC
GAGGAAGCGGGAGAGCGCCCATATGCGCACTCCTCGCATGCGGCGCGCCGATCAAAAGCAGGTGACAAGT
TTGTACAAAAAAGCTGAACGAGAAACGTAAAATGATATAAATATCAATATATTAAATTAGATTTTGCATA
AAAAACAGACTACATAATACTGTAAAACACAACATATCCAGTCACTATGGCGGCCGCATTAGGCACCCCA
GGCTTTACACTTTATGCTTCCGGCTCGTATAATGTGTGGATTTTGAGTTAGGATCCGTCGAGATTTTCAG
GAGCTAAGGAAGCTAAAATGGAGAAAAAAATCACTGGATATACCACCGTTGATATATCCCAATGGCATCG
TAAAGAACATTTTGAGGCATTTCAGTCAGTCGCTCAATGTACCTATAACCAGACCGTTCAGCTGGATATT
ACGGCCTTTTTAAAGACCGTAAAGAAAAATAAGCACAAGTTTTATCCGGCCTTTATTCACATTCTTGCCC
GCCTGATGAATGCTCATCCGGAATTCCGTATGGCAATGAAAGACGGTGAGCTGGTGATATGGGATAGTGT
TCACCCTTGTTACACCGTTTTCCATGAGCAAACTGAAACGTTTTCATCGCTCTGGAGTGAATACCACGAC
GATTTCCGGCAGTTTCTACACATATATTCGCAAGATGTGGCGTGTTACGGTGAAAACCTGGCCTATTTCC
CTAAAGGGTTTATTGAGAATATGTTTTTCGTCTCAGCCAATCCCTGGGTGAGTTTCACCAGTTTTGATTT
AAACGTGGCCAATATGGACAACTTCTTCGCCCCCGTTTTCACCATGGGCAAATATTATACGCAAGGCGAC
AAGGTGCTGATGCCGCTGGCGATTCAGGTTCATCATGCCGTTTGTGATGGCTTCCATGTCGGCAGAATGC
TTAATGAATTACAACAGTACTGCGATGAGTGGCAGGCGGGGCGTAATCTAGAGGATCCGGCTTACTAAAA
GCCAGATAACAGTATGCGTATTTGCGCGCTGATTTTTGCGGTATAAGAATATATACTGATATGTATACCA
GAAGTATGTCAAAAAGAGGTATGCTATGAAGCAGCGTATTACAGTGACAGTTGACAGCGACAGCTATCAG
TTGCTCAAGGCATATATGATGTCAATATCTCCGGTCTGGTAAGCACAACCATGCAGAATGAAGCCCGTCG
TCTGCGTGCCGAACGCTGGAAAGCGGAAAATCAGGAAGGGATGGCTGAGGTCGCCCGGTTTATTGAAATG
AACGGCTCTTTTGCTGACGAGAACAGGGGCTGGTGAAATGCAGTTTAAGGTTTACACCTATAAAAGAGAG
AGCCGTTATCGTCTGTTTGTGGATGTACAGAGTGATATTATTGACACGCCCGGGCGACGGATGGTGATCC
CCCTGGCCAGTGCACGTCTGCTGTCAGATAAAGTCCCCCGTGAACTTTACCCGGTGGTGCATATCGGGGA
TGAAAGCTGGCGCATGATGACCACCGATATGGCCAGTGTGCCGGCCTCCGTTATCGGGGAAGAAGTGGCT
GATCTCAGCCACCGCGAAAATGACATCAAAAACGCCATTAACCTGATGTTCTGGGGAATATAAATGTCAG
GCTCCCTTATACACAGCCAGTCTGCAGGTCGACCATAGTGACTGGATATGTTGTGTTTTACAGTATTATG
TAGTCTGTTTTTTATGCAAAATCTAATTTAATATATTGATATTTATATCATTTTACGTTTCTCGTTCAGC
TTTCTTGTACAAAGTGGTCACCTGCAAAAAGTGCCAGCCAGGACAGAAATGCCTCGACTTCGCTGCTACC
CAAGGTTGCCGGGTGACGCACACCGTGGAAACGGATGAAGGCACGAACCCAGTGGACATAAGCCTGTTCG
GTTCGTAAGCTGTAATGCAAGTAGCGTATGCGCTCACGCAACTGGTCCAGAACCTTGACCGAACGCAGCG
GTGGTAACGGCGCAGTGGCGGTTTTCATGGCTTGTTATGACTGTTTTTTTGGGGTACAGTCTATGCCTCG
GGCATCCAAGCAGCAAGCGCGTTACGCCGTGGGTCGATGTTTGATGTTATGGAGCAGCAACGATGTTACG
CAGCAGGGCAGTCGCCCTAAAACAAAGTTAAACATTATGAGGGAAGCGGTGATCGCCGAAGTATCGACTC
AACTATCAGAGGTAGTTGGCGTCATCGAGCGCCATCTCGAACCGACGTTGCTGGCCGTACATTTGTACGG
CTCCGCAGTGGATGGCGGCCTGAAGCCACACAGTGATATTGATTTGCTGGTTACGGTGACCGTAAGGCTT
GATGAAACAACGCGGCGAGCTTTGATCAACGACCTTTTGGAAACTTCGGCTTCCCCTGGAGAGAGCGAGA
TTCTCCGCGCTGTAGAAGTCACCATTGTTGTGCACGACGACATCATTCCGTGGCGTTATCCAGCTAAGCG
CGAACTGCAATTTGGAGAATGGCAGCGCAATGACATTCTTGCAGGTATCTTCGAGCCAGCCACGATCGAC
ATTGATCTGGCTATCTTGCTGACAAAAGCAAGAGAACATAGCGTTGCCTTGGTAGGTCCAGCGGCGGAGG
AACTCTTTGATCCGGTTCCTGAACAGGATCTATTTGAGGCGCTAAATGAAACCTTAACGCTATGGAACTC
GCCGCCCGACTGGGCTGGCGATGAGCGAAATGTAGTGCTTACGTTGTCCCGCATTTGGTACAGCGCAGTA
ACCGGCAAAATCGCGCCGAAGGATGTCGCTGCCGACTGGGCAATGGAGCGCCTGCCGGCCCAGTATCAGC
CCGTCATACTTGAAGCTAGACAGGCTTATCTTGGACAAGAAGAAGATCGCTTGGCCTCGCGCGCAGATCA
GTTGGAAGAATTTGTCCACTACGTGAAAGGCGAGATCACCAAGGTAGTCGGCAAATAACCCTCGAGC
Features (pLannotate 1.2.2; 11 found; start..end, strand, type, name):
     84..672     +  rep_origin     ori: high-copy-number ColE1/pMB1/pBR322/pUC origin of replication
    905..1029    +  protein_bind   attR1: mutant version of attR; recombination site for the Gateway® LR reaction LR Clonase™
   1054..1084    +  promoter       lac UV5 promoter: E. coli lac promoter with an "up" mutation
   1108..1137    +  promoter       cat promoter (fragment): promoter of the E. coli cat gene encoding chloramphenicol acetyltransferase
   1138..1818    +  CDS            CmR: chloramphenicol acetyltransferase confers resistance to chloramphenicol
   1975..2133    +  CDS            ccdA (fragment): CCDA_ECO57 - Also known as H, letA. Experimental evidence at protein level: Swiss-Prot protein existence level 1. Antitoxin component of a type II toxin-antitoxin (TA) system which inhibits the post-segregational killing (PSK) of plasmid-free cells, also referred to as a plasmid addiction system. Binds to and blocks the activity of CcdB; will also remove bound CcdB protein from the CcdB-GyrA complex by forming a CcdA-CcdB complex, a process termed rejuvenation. Functions as a transcriptional corepressor for the ccdAB operon, repression also requires CcdB (By similarity). From Escherichia coli
   2138..2443    +  CDS            ccdB: CcdB, a bacterial toxin that poisons DNA gyrase; ccdB; Plasmids containing the ccdB gene cannot be propagated in standard E. coli strains.
   2484..2608    -  protein_bind   attR2: mutant version of attR; recombination site for the Gateway® LR reaction LR Clonase™
   2715..2738    +  promoter       Pc promoter (fragment): intI1 (promoter lies within the coding sequence); class 1 integron promoter
   2914..2970    +  CDS            GmR (fragment): gentamycin acetyltransferase; aacC1; confers resistance to gentamycin
   2977..3768    +  CDS            SmR: aminoglycoside adenylyltransferase (Murphy, 1985); aadA; confers resistance to spectinomycin and streptomycin
