[The description below was written by a language model from this plasmid's Addgene catalogue record and pLannotate feature annotations shown in this document.]
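Description:
pTRANS_100 is a small (about 3.8 kb) empty plant-transformation backbone, synthesized de novo as part of a modular toolkit for plant genome engineering. The catalogue classifies it as a non-T-DNA plant expression vector with no plant selectable marker and no viral replication elements. It is therefore a minimal destination plasmid suited to direct DNA delivery rather than Agrobacterium-mediated transfer, although the record does not name a specific delivery method. In E. coli it replicates from a high-copy ColE1/pUC-type origin and is selected with spectinomycin through an aadA (SmR) aminoglycoside adenylyltransferase gene. That gene sits downstream of a fragment of a class 1 integron Pc promoter and a short remnant of a gentamicin acetyltransferase gene, which probably reflects the integron origin of the resistance cassette.

The only other content is a counter-selectable cloning cassette. It consists of a chloramphenicol acetyltransferase gene (CmR) with lac UV5 and cat promoter elements, a partial ccdA sequence, and an intact ccdB gene, all flanked by annotated attR1 and attR2 sites. CcdB poisons DNA gyrase, so the empty vector must be maintained in a ccdB-tolerant strain, as the record indicates. Replacing the cassette with assembled inserts removes the toxin, which lets correct clones grow in standard strains while background from uncut vector is eliminated. The att sites are the type used in Gateway LR recombination, but the record does not state which assembly chemistry is intended. No plant promoter, terminator, nuclease, guide RNA or reporter is present. Users are expected to supply these as modules, such as genome-editing reagent expression units, when building the final transformation construct.
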