Addgene plasmid #91198: pTRANS_100
Purpose: (Empty Backbone) Transformation, Type: non-T-DNA, Plant Selection: none, Viral Replication: none
Depositing lab: Daniel Voytas. Depositing organization: University of Minnesota. Publication: A multi-purpose toolkit to enable advanced genome engineering in plants. Cermak T, Curtin SJ, Gil-Humanes J, Cegan R, Kono TJY, Konecna E, Belanto JJ, Starker CG, Mathre JW, Greenstein RL, Voytas DF. Plant Cell. 2017 May 18. pii: tpc.00922.2016. doi: 10.1105/tpc.16.00922. PubMed 28522548.
Backbone
  Vector backbone: synthesized de novo
  Vector type: Plant Expression
Growth in bacteria
  Bacterial resistance: Spectinomycin, 50 μg/mL
  Growth temperature: 37°C
  Growth strain: ccdB Survival
  Copy number: High Copy
Gene/Insert
  Gene/Insert name: None
Terms and licenses: Academic/Nonprofit Terms; Industry Terms: Not Available to Industry
How to cite: pTRANS_100 was a gift from Daniel Voytas (Addgene plasmid # 91198 ; http://n2t.net/addgene:91198 ; RRID:Addgene_91198)
